Addgene plasmid #56465: mEGFP-Keratin-17
Purpose: Note- This plasmid contains Keratin 18. Localization: Cytokeratin, Excitation: 488, Emission: 507
Depositing lab: Michael Davidson. Depositing organization: Florida State University, Tallahassee.
Backbone
  Vector backbone: mEGFP
  Backbone size w/o insert (bp): 4750
  Vector type: Mammalian Expression
  Selectable markers: Neomycin (select with G418)
Growth in bacteria
  Bacterial resistance: Kanamycin, 50 μg/mL
  Growth temperature: 37°C
  Growth strain: DH5alpha
  Copy number: High Copy
Gene/Insert
  Gene/Insert name: Keratin (alt name: NM_199187.1)
  Species: H. sapiens (human)
  Mutation: V282L
  Entrez Gene: KRT18 (a.k.a. CK-18, CYK18, K18)
  Promoter: CMV
  Tag / fusion protein: mEGFP (C terminal on backbone)
  Cloning method: Unknown
  Sequencing primers: 5′ CMV-F; 3′ SV40pA-R
Terms and licenses: Academic/Nonprofit Terms; Industry Terms
Depositor comments: . Excitation = 488; Emission = 507
How to cite: mEGFP-Keratin-17 was a gift from Michael Davidson (Addgene plasmid # 56465 ; http://n2t.net/addgene:56465 ; RRID:Addgene_56465)
