[The description below was written by a language model from this plasmid's Addgene catalogue record and pLannotate feature annotations shown in this document.]
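Description:
mEGFP-Keratin-17 is a mammalian expression plasmid, built on an mEGFP N1-style backbone, that produces a fluorescently labelled human keratin for imaging the cytokeratin intermediate-filament network. Despite its name, the record explicitly notes that the insert is keratin 18 (KRT18), and the feature annotation of the full 5,995 nt sequence agrees, identifying the open reading frame as human KRT18; the "17" in the name does not denote keratin 17. The catalogue entry also lists a V282L substitution in the insert.

Expression is driven by the human cytomegalovirus immediate-early enhancer and promoter. The KRT18 coding sequence is followed by a short remnant of the multiple cloning site that serves as a linker, then mEGFP, so the fluorescent protein sits at the C terminus of the keratin. mEGFP is enhanced GFP carrying the monomerizing A206K change, which reduces tag-driven self-association, a useful property when labelling a polymerizing filament protein. The recorded excitation and emission values are 488 and 507 nm. The transcript is terminated by the SV40 polyadenylation signal.

The backbone carries a high-copy ColE1/pUC-type origin for propagation in E. coli and an f1 phage origin. A single NeoR/KanR (aminoglycoside phosphotransferase) gene is placed behind both a bacterial bla promoter and the SV40 early promoter and ends in the HSV TK polyadenylation signal, giving kanamycin selection in bacteria and G418 selection in mammalian cells. Small annotated fragments (large T antigen, ble, bGH poly(A)) appear to be backbone remnants rather than functional elements. The plasmid is suited to transient or stable transfection for live or fixed-cell visualization of keratin filaments.
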