Features (pLannotate 1.2.2; 16 found; start..end, strand, type, name):
      1..304     +  enhancer       CMV enhancer: human cytomegalovirus immediate early enhancer
    305..508     +  promoter       CMV promoter: human cytomegalovirus (CMV) immediate early promoter
    540..1829    +  CDS            KRT18: K1C18_HUMAN - Also known as CYK18. Experimental evidence at protein level: Swiss-Prot protein existence level 1. Involved in the uptake of thrombin-antithrombin complexes by hepatic cells (By similarity). When phosphorylated, plays a role in filament reorganization. Involved in the delivery of mutated CFTR to the plasma membrane. Together with KRT8, is involved in interleukin-6 (IL-6)-mediated barrier protection. From Homo sapiens (Human).
   1829..1867    +  misc_feature   MCS (fragment): multiple cloning site
   1881..2600    +  CDS            mEGFP: enhanced GFP with monomerizing A206K mutation (Zacharias et al., 2002) mammalian codon-optimized
   2617..2700    +  CDS            large T antigen (fragment): large T antigen from SV40 (simian virus 40)
   2723..2844    +  polyA_signal   SV40 poly(A) signal: SV40 polyadenylation signal
   2878..3306    -  rep_origin     f1 ori (sequence partly withheld): f1 bacteriophage origin of replication; arrow indicates direction of (+) strand synthesis
   3333..3437    +  promoter       AmpR promoter: bla
   3439..3796    +  promoter       SV40 promoter: SV40 enhancer and early promoter
   3831..4625    +  CDS            NeoR/KanR: aminoglycoside phosphotransferase from Tn5; aph(3')-II (or nptII); confers resistance to neomycin, kanamycin, and G418 (Geneticin®)
   4646..4798    +  CDS            ble (fragment): BLE_KLEPN - Experimental evidence at protein level: Swiss-Prot protein existence level 1. Binding protein with a strong affinity to the bleomycin family of antibiotics. Binds to CL990; an antimitotic-antibiotic compound. From Klebsiella pneumoniae.
   4857..4904    +  polyA_signal   HSV TK poly(A) signal: herpes simplex virus thymidine kinase polyadenylation signal (Cole and Stacy, 1985)
   4995..5011    -  polyA_signal   bGH poly(A) signal (fragment): bovine growth hormone polyadenylation signal
   5233..5821    +  rep_origin     ori: high-copy-number ColE1/pMB1/pBR322/pUC origin of replication
   5936..5995    +  enhancer       CMV enhancer (fragment): human cytomegalovirus immediate early enhancer
>Addgene plasmid #56465 | mEGFP-Keratin-17 | addgene full sequence | sequence record 483079 | Addgene NGS Result
CGTTACATAACTTACGGTAAATGGCCCGCCTGGCTGACCGCCCAACGACCCCCGCCCATTGACGTCAATA
ATGACGTATGTTCCCATAGTAACGCCAATAGGGACTTTCCATTGACGTCAATGGGTGGAGTATTTACGGT
AAACTGCCCACTTGGCAGTACATCAAGTGTATCATATGCCAAGTACGCCCCCTATTGACGTCAATGACGG
TAAATGGCCCGCCTGGCATTATGCCCAGTACATGACCTTATGGGACTTTCCTACTTGGCAGTACATCTAC
GTATTAGTCATCGCTATTACCATGGTGATGCGGTTTTGGCAGTACATCAATGGGCGTGGATAGCGGTTTG
ACTCACGGGGATTTCCAAGTCTCCACCCCATTGACGTCAATGGGAGTTTGTTTTGGCACCAAAATCAACG
GGACTTTCCAAAATGTCGTAACAACTCCGCCCCATTGACGCAAATGGGCGGTAGGCGTGTACGGTGGGAG
GTCTATATAAGCAGAGCTGGTTTAGTGAACCGTCAGATCCGCTAGCACCATGAGCTTCACCACTCGCTCC
ACCTTCTCCACCAACTACCGGTCCCTGGGCTCTGTCCAGGCGCCCAGCTACGGCGCCCGGCCGGTCAGCA
GCGCGGCCAGCGTCTATGCAGGCGCTGGGGGCTCTGGTTCCCGGATCTCCGTGTCCCGCTCCACCAGCTT
CAGGGGCGGCATGGGGTCCGGGGGCCTGGCCACCGGGATAGCCGGGGGTCTGGCAGGAATGGGAGGCATC
CAGAACGAGAAGGAGACCATGCAAAGCCTGAACGACCGCCTGGCCTCTTACCTGGACAGAGTGAGGAGCC
TGGAGACCGAGAACCGGAGGCTGGAGAGCAAAATCCGGGAGCACTTGGAGAAGAAGGGACCCCAGGTCAG
AGACTGGAGCCATTACTTCAAGATCATCGAGGACCTGAGGGCTCAGATCTTCGCAAATACTGTGGACAAT
GCCCGCATCGTTCTGCAGATTGACAATGCCCGTCTTGCTGCTGATGACTTTAGAGTCAAGTATGAGACAG
AGCTGGCCATGCGCCAGTCTGTGGAGAACGACATCCATGGGCTCCGCAAGGTCATTGATGACACCAATAT
CACACGACTGCAGCTGGAGACAGAGATCGAGGCTCTCAAGGAGGAGCTGCTCTTCATGAAGAAGAACCAC
GAAGAGGAAGTAAAAGGCCTACAAGCCCAGATTGCCAGCTCTGGGTTGACCGTGGAGGTAGATGCCCCCA
AATCTCAGGACCTCGCCAAGATCATGGCAGACATCCGGGCCCAATATGACGAGCTGGCTCGGAAGAACCG
AGAGGAGCTAGACAAGTACTGGTCTCAGCAGATTGAGGAGAGCACCACAGTGCTCACCACACAGTCTGCT
GAGGTTGGAGCTGCTGAGACGACGCTCACAGAGCTGAGACGTACAGTCCAGTCCTTGGAGATCGACCTGG
ACTCCATGAGAAATCTGAAGGCCAGCTTGGAGAACAGCCTGAGGGAGGTGGAGGCCCGCTACGCCCTACA
GATGGAGCAGCTCAACGGGATCCTGCTGCACCTTGAGTCAGAGCTGGCACAGACCCGGGCAGAGGGACAG
CGCCAGGCCCAGGAGTATGAGGCCCTGCTGAACATCAAGGTCAAGCTGGAGGCTGAGATCGCCACCTACC
GCCGCCTGCTGGAAGATGGCGAGGACTTTAATCTTGGTGATGCCTTGGACAGCAGCAACTCCATGCAAAC
CATCCAAAAGACCACCACCCGCCGGATAGTGGATGGCAAAGTGGTGTCTGAGACCAATGACACCAAAGTT
CTGAGGCATCGAATTCTGCAGTCGACGGTACCGCGGGCCCGGGATCCACCGGTCGCCACCATGGTGAGCA
AGGGCGAGGAGCTGTTCACCGGGGTGGTGCCCATCCTGGTCGAGCTGGACGGCGACGTAAACGGCCACAA
GTTCAGCGTGTCCGGCGAGGGCGAGGGCGATGCCACCTACGGCAAGCTGACCCTGAAGTTCATCTGCACC
ACCGGCAAGCTGCCCGTGCCCTGGCCCACCCTCGTGACCACCCTGACCTACGGCGTGCAGTGCTTCAGCC
GCTACCCCGACCACATGAAGCAGCACGACTTCTTCAAGTCCGCCATGCCCGAAGGCTACGTCCAGGAGCG
CACCATCTTCTTCAAGGACGACGGCAACTACAAGACCCGCGCCGAGGTGAAGTTCGAGGGCGACACCCTG
GTGAACCGCATCGAGCTGAAGGGCATCGACTTCAAGGAGGACGGCAACATCCTGGGGCACAAGCTGGAGT
ACAACTACAACAGCCACAACGTCTATATCATGGCCGACAAGCAGAAGAACGGCATCAAGGTGAACTTCAA
GATCCGCCACAACATCGAGGACGGCAGCGTGCAGCTCGCCGACCACTACCAGCAGAACACCCCCATCGGC
GACGGCCCCGTGCTGCTGCCCGACAACCACTACCTGAGCACCCAGTCCAAGCTGAGCAAAGACCCCAACG
AGAAGCGCGATCACATGGTCCTGCTGGAGTTCGTGACCGCCGCCGGGATCACTCTCGGCATGGACGAGCT
GTACAAGTAAAGCGGCCGCGACTCTAGATCATAATCAGCCATACCACATTTGTAGAGGTTTTACTTGCTT
TAAAAAACCTCCCACACCTCCCCCTGAACCTGAAACATAAAATGAATGCAATTGTTGTTGTTAACTTGTT
TATTGCAGCTTATAATGGTTACAAATAAAGCAATAGCATCACAAATTTCACAAATAAAGCATTTTTTTCA
CTGCATTCTAGTTGTGGTTTGTCCAAACTCATCAATGTATCTTAAGGCGTAAATTGTAAGCGTTAATATT
TTGTTAAAATTCGCGTTAAATTTTTGTTAAATCAGCTCATTTTTTAACCAATAGGCCGAAATCGGCAAAA
TCCCTTATAAATCAAAAGAATAGACCGAGATAGGGT
[37 nt withheld, positions 2977-3013]
AAAGAACGTGGACTCCAACGTCAAAGG
[49 nt withheld, positions 3041-3089]
T
[91 nt withheld, positions 3091-3181]
G
[124 nt withheld, positions 3183-3306]
CAGGTGGCACTTTTCGGGGAAATGTGCGCGGAACCCCTATTTGTTTATTTTTCTAAATACATTCAAATAT
GTATCCGCTCATGAGACAATAACCCTGATAAATGCTTCAATAATATTGAAAAAGGAAGAGTCCTGAGGCG
GAAAGAACCAGCTGTGGAATGTGTGTCAGTTAGGGTGTGGAAAGTCCCCAGGCTCCCCAGCAGGCAGAAG
TATGCAAAGCATGCATCTCAATTAGTCAGCAACCAGGTGTGGAAAGTCCCCAGGCTCCCCAGCAGGCAGA
AGTATGCAAAGCATGCATCTCAATTAGTCAGCAACCATAGTCCCGCCCCTAACTCCGCCCATCCCGCCCC
TAACTCCGCCCAGTTCCGCCCATTCTCCGCCCCATGGCTGACTAATTTTTTTTATTTATGCAGAGGCCGA
GGCCGCCTCGGCCTCTGAGCTATTCCAGAAGTAGTGAGGAGGCTTTTTTGGAGGCCTAGGCTTTTGCAAA
GATCGATCAAGAGACAGGATGAGGATCGTTTCGCATGATTGAACAAGATGGATTGCACGCAGGTTCTCCG
GCCGCTTGGGTGGAGAGGCTATTCGGCTATGACTGGGCACAACAGACAATCGGCTGCTCTGATGCCGCCG
TGTTCCGGCTGTCAGCGCAGGGGCGCCCGGTTCTTTTTGTCAAGACCGACCTGTCCGGTGCCCTGAATGA
ACTGCAAGACGAGGCAGCGCGGCTATCGTGGCTGGCCACGACGGGCGTTCCTTGCGCAGCTGTGCTCGAC
GTTGTCACTGAAGCGGGAAGGGACTGGCTGCTATTGGGCGAAGTGCCGGGGCAGGATCTCCTGTCATCTC
ACCTTGCTCCTGCCGAGAAAGTATCCATCATGGCTGATGCAATGCGGCGGCTGCATACGCTTGATCCGGC
TACCTGCCCATTCGACCACCAAGCGAAACATCGCATCGAGCGAGCACGTACTCGGATGGAAGCCGGTCTT
GTCGATCAGGATGATCTGGACGAAGAGCATCAGGGGCTCGCGCCAGCCGAACTGTTCGCCAGGCTCAAGG
CGAGCATGCCCGACGGCGAGGATCTCGTCGTGACCCATGGCGATGCCTGCTTGCCGAATATCATGGTGGA
AAATGGCCGCTTTTCTGGATTCATCGACTGTGGCCGGCTGGGTGTGGCGGACCGCTATCAGGACATAGCG
TTGGCTACCCGTGATATTGCTGAAGAGCTTGGCGGCGAATGGGCTGACCGCTTCCTCGTGCTTTACGGTA
TCGCCGCTCCCGATTCGCAGCGCATCGCCTTCTATCGCCTTCTTGACGAGTTCTTCTGAGCGGGACTCTG
GGGTTCGAAATGACCGACCAAGCGACGCCCAACCTGCCATCACGAGATTTCGATTCCACCGCCGCCTTCT
ATGAAAGGTTGGGCTTCGGAATCGTTTTCCGGGACGCCGGCTGGATGATCCTCCAGCGCGGGGATCTCAT
GCTGGAGTTCTTCGCCCACCCTAGGGGGAGGCTAACTGAAACACGGAAGGAGACAATACCGGAAGGAACC
CGCGCTATGACGGCAATAAAAAGACAGAATAAAACGCACGGTGTTGGGTCGTTTGTTCATAAACGCGGGG
TTCGGTCCCAGGGCTGGCACTCTGTCGATACCCCACCGAGACCCCATTGGGGCCAATACGCCCGCGTTTC
TTCCTTTTCCCCACCCCACCCCCCAAGTTCGGGTGAAGGCCCAGGGCTCGCAGCCAACGTCGGGGCGGCA
GGCCCTGCCATAGCCTCAGGTTACTCATATATACTTTAGATTGATTTAAAACTTCATTTTTAATTTAAAA
GGATCTAGGTGAAGATCCTTTTTGATAATCTCATGACCAAAATCCCTTAACGTGAGTTTTCGTTCCACTG
AGCGTCAGACCCCGTAGAAAAGATCAAAGGATCTTCTTGAGATCCTTTTTTTCTGCGCGTAATCTGCTGC
TTGCAAACAAAAAAACCACCGCTACCAGCGGTGGTTTGTTTGCCGGATCAAGAGCTACCAACTCTTTTTC
CGAAGGTAACTGGCTTCAGCAGAGCGCAGATACCAAATACTGTTCTTCTAGTGTAGCCGTAGTTAGGCCA
CCACTTCAAGAACTCTGTAGCACCGCCTACATACCTCGCTCTGCTAATCCTGTTACCAGTGGCTGCTGCC
AGTGGCGATAAGTCGTGTCTTACCGGGTTGGACTCAAGACGATAGTTACCGGATAAGGCGCAGCGGTCGG
GCTGAACGGGGGGTTCGTGCACACAGCCCAGCTTGGAGCGAACGACCTACACCGAACTGAGATACCTACA
GCGTGAGCTATGAGAAAGCGCCACGCTTCCCGAAGGGAGAAAGGCGGACAGGTATCCGGTAAGCGGCAGG
GTCGGAACAGGAGAGCGCACGAGGGAGCTTCCAGGGGGAAACGCCTGGTATCTTTATAGTCCTGTCGGGT
TTCGCCACCTCTGACTTGAGCGTCGATTTTTGTGATGCTCGTCAGGGGGGCGGAGCCTATGGAAAAACGC
CAGCAACGCGGCCTTTTTACGGTTCCTGGCCTTTTGCTGGCCTTTTGCTCACATGTTCTTTCCTGCGTTA
TCCCCTGATTCTGTGGATAACCGTATTACCGCCATGCATTAGTTATTAATAGTAATCAATTACGGGGTCA
TTAGTTCATAGCCCATATATGGAGTTCCG
