>Addgene plasmid #56465 | mEGFP-Keratin-17 | depositor partial sequence | sequence record 87358 | insert sequence
TGACGTCAGATCCGCTAGCACCATGAGCTTCACCACTCGCTCCACCTTCTCCACCAACTACCGGTCCCTG
GGCTCTGTCCAGGCGCCCAGCTACGGCGCCCGGCCGGTCAGCAGCGCGGCCAGCGTCTATGCAGGCGCTG
GGGGCTCTGGTTCCCGGATCTCCGTGTCCCGCTCCACCAGCTTCAGGGGCGGCATGGGGTCCGGGGGCCT
GGCCACCGGGATAGCCGGGGGTCTGGCAGGAATGGGAGGCATCCAGAACGAGAAGGAGACCATGCAAAGC
CTGAACGACCGCCTGGCCTCTTACCTGGACAGAGTGAGGAGCCTGGAGACCGAGAACCGGAGGCTGGAGA
GCAAAATCCGGGAGCACTTGGAGAAGAAGGGACCCCAGGTCAGAGACTGGAGCCATTACTTCAAGATCAT
CGAGGACCTGAGGGCTCAGATCTTCGCAAATACTGTGGACAATGCCCGCATCGTTCTGCAGATTGACAAT
GCCCGTCTTGCTGCTGATGACTTTAGAGTCAAGTATGAGACAGAGCTGGCCATGCGCCAGTCTGTGGAGA
ACGACATCCATGGGCTCCGCAAGGTCATTGATGACACCAATATCACACGACTGCAGCTGGAGACAGAGAT
CGAGGCTCTCAAGGAGGAGCTGCTCTTCATGAAGAAGAACCACGAAGAGGAAGTAAAAGGCCTACAAGCC
CAGATTGCCAGCTCTGGGTTGACCGTGGAGGTAGATGCCCCCAAATCTCAGGACCTCGCCAAGATCATGG
CAGACATCCGGGCCCAATATGACGAGCTGGCTCGGAAGAACCGAGAGGAGCTAGACAAGTACTGGTCTCA
GCAGATTGAGGAGAGCACCACAGTGCTCACCACACAGTCTGCTGAGGTTGGAGCTGCTGAGACGACGCTC
ACAGAGCTGAGACGTACAGTCCAGTCCTTGGAGATCGACCTGGACTCCATGAGAAATCTGAAGGCCAGCT
TGGAGAACAGCCTGAGGGAGGTGGAGGCCCGCTACGCCCTACAGATGGAGCAGCTCAACGGGATCCTGCT
GCACCTTGAGTCAGAGCTGGCACAGACCCGGGCAGAGGGACAGCGCCAGGCCCAGGAGTATGAGGCCCTG
CTGAACATCAAGGTCAAGCTGGAGGCTGAGATCGCCACCTACCGCCGCCTGCTGGAAGATGGCGAGGACT
TTAATCTTGGTGATGCCTTGGACAGCAGCAACTCCATGCAAACCATCCAAAAGACCACCACCCGCCGGAT
AGTGGATGGCAAAGTGGTGTCTGAGACCAATGACACCAAAGTTCTGAGGCATCGAATTCTGCAGTCGACG
GTACCGCGGGCCCGGGATCCACCGGTCGCCACCATGGTGAGCAAGGGCGAGGAGCTGTTCACCGGGGTGG
TGCCCATCCTGGTCGAGCTGGACGGCGACGTAAACGGCCACAAGTTCAGCGTGTCCGGCGAGGGCGAGGG
CGATGCCACCTACGGCAAGCTGACCCTGAAGTTCATCTGCACCACCGGCAAGCTGCCCGTGCCCTGGCCC
ACCCTCGTGACCACCCTGACCTACGGCGTGCAGTGCTTCAGCCGCTACCCCGACCACATGAAGCAGCACG
ACTTCTTCAAGTCCGCCATGCCCGAAGGCTACGTCCAGGAGCGCACCATCTTCTTCAAGGACGACGGCAA
CTACAAGACCCGCGCCGAGGTGAAGTTCGAGGGCGACACCCTGGTGAACCGCATCGAGCTGAAGGGCATC
GACTTCAAGGAGGACGGCAACATCCTGGGGCACAAGCTGGAGTACAACTACAACAGCCACAACGTCTATA
TCATGGCCGACAAGCAGAAGAACGGCATCAAGGTGAACTTCAAGATCCGCCACAACATCGAGGACGGCAG
CGTGCAGCTCGCCGACCACTACCAGCAGAACACCCCCATCGGCGACGGCCCCGTGCTGCTGCCCGACAAC
CACTACCTGAGCACCCAGTCCAAGCTGAGCAAAGACCCCAACGAGAAGCGCGATCACATGGTCCTGCTGG
AGTTCGTGACCGCCGCCGGGATCACTCTCGGCATGGACGAGCTGTACAAGTAAAGCGGCCGCGACTCTAG
ATCATAATCAGCCATACCACATT
