>Addgene plasmid #56465 | mEGFP-Keratin-17 | addgene partial sequence | sequence record 106713 | CMV-F 5'-CGCAAATGGGCGGTAGGCGTG-3'
AGCAGAGCTGGTTTAGTGAACCGTCAGATCCGCTAGCACCATGAGCTTCACCACTCGCTCCACCTTCTCC
ACCAACTACCGGTCCCTGGGCTCTGTCCAGGCGCCCAGCTACGGCGCCCGGCCGGTCAGCAGCGCGGCCA
GCGTCTATGCAGGCGCTGGGGGCTCTGGTTCCCGGATCTCCGTGTCCCGCTCCACCAGCTTCAGGGGCGG
CATGGGGTCCGGGGGCCTGGCCACCGGGATAGCCGGGGGTCTGGCAGGAATGGGAGGCATCCAGAACGAG
AAGGAGACCATGCAAAGCCTGAACGACCGCCTGGCCTCTTACCTGGACAGAGTGAGGAGCCTGGAGACCG
AGAACCGGAGGCTGGAGAGCAAAATCCGGGAGCACTTGGAGAAGAAGGGACCCCAGGTCAGAGACTGGAG
CCATTACTTCAAGATCATCGAGGACCTGAGGGCTCAGATCTTCGCAAATACTGTGGACAATGCCCGCATC
GTTCTGCAGATTGACAATGCCCGTCTTGCTGCTGATGACTTTAGAGTCAAGTATGAGACAGAGCTGGCCA
TGCGCCAGTCTGTGGAGAACGACATCCATGGGCTCCGCAAGGTCATTGATGACACCAATATCACACGACT
GCAGCTGGAGACAGAGATCGAGGCTCTCAAGGAGGAGCTGCTCTTCATGAAGAAGAACCACGAAGAGGAA
GTAAAAGGCCTACAAGCCCAGATTGCCAGCTCTGGGTTGACCGTGGAGGTAGATGCCCCCAAATCTCAGG
ACCTCGCCAAGATCATGGCAGACATCCGGGCCCAATATGACGAGCTGGCTCGGAAGAACCGAGAGGAGCT
AGACAAGTACTGGTCTCAGCAGATTGAGGAGAGCACCACAGTGCTCACCACAC
