>Addgene plasmid #56465 | mEGFP-Keratin-17 | addgene partial sequence | sequence record 106714 | SV40pA-R 5'-GAAATTTGTGATGCTATTGC-3'
ATAAGCTGCATAACAGTTAACAACAACAATTGCATTCATTTTATGTTTCAGGTTCAGGGGGAGGTGTGGG
AGGTTTTTTAAAGCAAGTAAAACCTCTACAAATGTGGTATGGCTGATTATGATCTAGAGTCGCGGCCGCT
TTACTTGTACAGCTCGTCCATGCCGAGAGTGATCCCGGCGGCGGTCACGAACTCCAGCAGGACCATGTGA
TCGCGCTTCTCGTTGGGGTCTTTGCTCAGCTTGGACTGGGTGCTCAGGTAGTGGTTGTCGGGCAGCAGCA
CGGGGCCGTCGCCGATGGGGGTGTTCTGCTGGTAGTGGTCGGCGAGCTGCACGCTGCCGTCCTCGATGTT
GTGGCGGATCTTGAAGTTCACCTTGATGCCGTTCTTCTGCTTGTCGGCCATGATATAGACGTTGTGGCTG
TTGTAGTTGTACTCCAGCTTGTGCCCCAGGATGTTGCCGTCCTCCTTGAAGTCGATGCCCTTCAGCTCGA
TGCGGTTCACCAGGGTGTCGCCCTCGAACTTCACCTCGGCGCGGGTCTTGTAGTTGCCGTCGTCCTTGAA
GAAGATGGTGCGCTCCTGGACGTAGCCTTCGGGCATGGCGGACTTGAAGAAGTCGTGCTGCTTCATGTGG
TCGGGGTAGCGGCTGAAGCACTGCACGCCGTAGGTCAGGGTGGTCACGAGGGTGGGCCAGGGCACGGGCA
GCTTGCCGGTGGTGCAGATGAACTTCAGGGTCAGCTTGCCGTAGGTGGCATCGCCCTCGCCCTCGCCGGA
CACGCTGAACTTGTGGCCGTTTACGTCGCCGTCCAGCTCGACCAGGATGGGCACCACCCCGGTGAACAGC
